Addgene plasmid #67570: pRSET-triple mutation-pa-GCaMP6f
Purpose: bacterial expression of a photoactivatable fluorescent calcium reporter
Depositing lab: Ehud Isacoff. Depositing organization: University of California, Berkeley. Publication: Photoactivatable genetically encoded calcium indicators for targeted neuronal imaging. Berlin S, Carroll EC, Newman ZL, Okada HO, Quinn CM, Kallman B, Rockwell NC, Martin SS, Lagarias JC, Isacoff EY. Nat Methods. 2015 Jul 13. doi: 10.1038/nmeth.3480. PubMed 26167640.
Backbone
  Vector backbone: pRSET-B
  Backbone manufacturer: invitrogen
  Backbone size w/o insert (bp): 2897
  Total vector size (bp): 4250
  Modifications to backbone: introduction of BgLII mutation before start codon
  Vector type: Bacterial Expression
Growth in bacteria
  Bacterial resistance: Ampicillin, 100 μg/mL
  Growth temperature: 37°C
  Growth strain: DH5alpha
  Copy number: High Copy
Gene/Insert
  Gene/Insert name: pa-GCaMP6f (alt name: photoactivatable GCaMP6f)
  Species: Synthetic
  Insert size (bp): 1353
  Mutation: V115H, L64F, T65S
  Promoter: T7
  Tag / fusion protein: HIS-tag (N terminal on insert)
  Cloning method: Restriction Enzyme; 5′ cloning site BgLII (not destroyed); 3′ cloning site HindIII (not destroyed)
  Sequencing primers: 5′ T7; 3′ T7 reverse priming site
Resource information
  A portion of this plasmid was derived from a plasmid made by: derived from Addgene clone #40755, published by Chen TW et al. article: ultrasensitive fluorescent proteins for imaging neuronal activity doi: 10.1038/nature12354
Terms and licenses: Academic/Nonprofit Terms; Industry Terms: Not Available to Industry
How to cite: pRSET-triple mutation-pa-GCaMP6f was a gift from Ehud Isacoff (Addgene plasmid # 67570 ; http://n2t.net/addgene:67570 ; RRID:Addgene_67570)
