[The description below was written by a language model from this plasmid's Addgene catalogue record.]
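Description:
pRSET-triple mutation-pa-GCaMP6f is a bacterial expression plasmid built on the commercial pRSET-B backbone, giving a construct of about 4.25 kb. It is a high-copy plasmid maintained in standard E. coli cloning strains under ampicillin selection. The record does not list the origin of replication or other backbone features individually, and no feature table is provided, so the details below rest on the catalogue fields alone. The backbone was modified by introducing a BglII site just upstream of the start codon. The insert sits between this BglII site and a HindIII site, both of which remain intact.

The payload is a synthetic coding sequence of roughly 1.35 kb for pa-GCaMP6f, a photoactivatable version of the fast genetically encoded calcium indicator GCaMP6f, and it was derived in part from an earlier GCaMP6f plasmid. GCaMP sensors combine a circularly permuted GFP with calmodulin and a calmodulin-binding peptide, so that calcium binding raises fluorescence. The three recorded substitutions, V115H, L64F and T65S, are the "triple mutation" of the name and distinguish this variant from the parent indicator. The sensor is intended to be switched on by light before it reports calcium.

Expression is driven by the T7 promoter, so protein production requires a host that supplies T7 RNA polymerase. An N-terminal His tag on the insert allows purification by metal-affinity chromatography. The stated purpose is bacterial expression of the photoactivatable calcium reporter. That use fits production of recombinant protein for in vitro characterisation rather than expression in neurons or other animal cells.
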