>Addgene plasmid #67570 | pRSET-triple mutation-pa-GCaMP6f | depositor partial sequence | sequence record 116241 | sequence of insert
TTTAAGAAGGAGATAGATCTATGGGTTCTCATCATCATCATCATCATGGTATGGCTAGCATGACTGGTGG
ACAGCAAATGGGTCGGGATCTGTACGACGATGACGATAAGGATCTCGCCACCATGGTCGACTCATCACGT
CGTAAGTGGAATAAGACAGGTCACGCAGTCAGAGCTATAGGTCGGCTGAGCTCACTCGAGAACGTCTATA
TCAAGGCCGACAAGCAGAAGAACGGCATCAAGGCGAACTTCAAGATCCGCCACAACATCGAGGACGGCGG
CGTGCAGCTCGCCTACCACTACCAGCAGAACACCCCCATCGGCGACGGCCCCGTGCTGCTGCCCGACAAC
CACTACCTGAGCCATCAGTCCAAACTTTCGAAAGACCCCAACGAGAAGCGCGATCACATGGTCCTGCTGG
AGTTCGTGACCGCCGCCGGGATCACTCTCGGCATGGACGAGCTGTACAAGGGCGGTACCGGAGGGAGCAT
GGTGAGCAAGGGCGAGGAGCTGTTCACCGGGGTGGTGCCCATCCTGGTCGAGCTGGACGGCGACGTAAAC
GGCCACAAGTTCAGCGTGTCCGGCGAGGGTGAGGGCGATGCCACCTACGGCAAGCTGACCCTGAAGTTCA
TCTGCACCACCGGCAAGCTGCCCGTGCCCTGGCCCACCCTCGTGACCACCTTCAGCTACGGCGTGCAGTG
CTTCAGCCGCTACCCCGACCACATGAAGCAGCACGACTTCTTCAAGTCCGCCATGCCCGAAGGCTACATC
CAGGAGCGCACCATCTTCTTCAAGGACGACGGCAACTACAAGACCCGCGCCGAGGTGAAGTTCGAGGGCG
ACACCCTGGTGAACCGCATCGAGCTGAAGGGCATCGACTTCAAGGAGGACGGCAACATCCTGGGGCACAA
GCTGGAGTACAACCTGCCGGACCAACTGACTGAAGAGCAGATCGCAGAATTTAAAGAGGAATTCTCCCTA
TTTGACAAGGACGGGGATGGGACAATAACAACCAAGGAGCTGGGGACGGTGATGCGGTCTCTGGGGCAGA
ACCCCACAGAAGCAGAGCTGCAGGACATGATCAATGAAGTAGATGCCGACGGTGACGGCACAATCGACTT
CCCTGAGTTCCTGACAATGATGGCAAGAAAAATGAAATACAGGGACACGGAAGAAGAAATTAGAGAAGCG
TTCGGTGTGTTTGATAAGGATGGCAATGGCTACATCAGTGCAGCAGAGCTTCGCCACGTGATGACAAACC
TTGGAGAGAAGTTAACAGATGAAGAGGTTGATGAAATGATCAGGGAAGCAGACATCGATGGGGATGGTCA
GGTAAACTACGAAGAGTTTGTACAAATGATGACAGCGAAGTGAAAGCTTGATCCGGCTGCTAACAANGNC
CGAANGAGTNNNTCTNNN
