>Addgene plasmid #67570 | pRSET-triple mutation-pa-GCaMP6f | addgene partial sequence | sequence record 120933 | T7 5'-TAATACGACTCACTATAGGG-3'
TTTTGTTTACTTTAAGAAGGAGATAGATCTATGGGTTCTCATCATCATCATCATCATGGTATGGCTAGCA
TGACTGGTGGACAGCAAATGGGTCGGGATCTGTACGACGATGACGATAAGGATCTCGCCACCATGGTCGA
CTCATCACGTCGTAAGTGGAATAAGACAGGTCACGCAGTCAGAGCTATAGGTCGGCTGAGCTCACTCGAG
AACGTCTATATCAAGGCCGACAAGCAGAAGAACGGCATCAAGGCGAACTTCAAGATCCGCCACAACATCG
AGGACGGCGGCGTGCAGCTCGCCTACCACTACCAGCAGAACACCCCCATCGGCGACGGCCCCGTGCTGCT
GCCCGACAACCACTACCTGAGCCATCAGTCCAAACTTTCGAAAGACCCCAACGAGAAGCGCGATCACATG
GTCCTGCTGGAGTTCGTGACCGCCGCCGGGATCACTCTCGGCATGGACGAGCTGTACAAGGGCGGTACCG
GAGGGAGCATGGTGAGCAAGGGCGAGGAGCTGTTCACCGGGGTGGTGCCCATCCTGGTCGAGCTGGACGG
CGACGTAAACGGCCACAAGTTCAGCGTGTCCGGCGAGGGTGAGGGCGATGCCACCTACGGCAAGCTGACC
CTGAAGTTCATCTGCACCACCGGCAAGCTGCCCGTGCCCTGGCCCACCCTCGTGACCACCTTCAGCTACG
GCGTGCAGTGCTTCAGCCGCTACCCCGACCACATGAAGCAGCACGACTTCTTCAAGTCCGCCATGCCCGA
AGGCTACATCCAGGAG
