>Addgene plasmid #67570 | pRSET-triple mutation-pa-GCaMP6f | addgene partial sequence | sequence record 120934 | T7term 5'-GCTAGTTATTGCTCAGCGG-3'
TTTCACTTCGCTGTCATCATTTGTACAAACTCTTCGTAGTTTACCTGACCATCCCCATCGATGTCTGCTT
CCCTGATCATTTCATCAACCTCTTCATCTGTTAACTTCTCTCCAAGGTTTGTCATCACGTGGCGAAGCTC
TGCTGCACTGATGTAGCCATTGCCATCCTTATCAAACACACCGAACGCTTCTCTAATTTCTTCTTCCGTG
TCCCTGTATTTCATTTTTCTTGCCATCATTGTCAGGAACTCAGGGAAGTCGATTGTGCCGTCACCGTCGG
CATCTACTTCATTGATCATGTCCTGCAGCTCTGCTTCTGTGGGGTTCTGCCCCAGAGACCGCATCACCGT
CCCCAGCTCCTTGGTTGTTATTGTCCCATCCCCGTCCTTGTCAAATAGGGAGAATTCCTCTTTAAATTCT
GCGATCTGCTCTTCAGTCAGTTGGTCCGGCAGGTTGTACTCCAGCTTGTGCCCCAGGATGTTGCCGTCCT
CCTTGAAGTCGATGCCCTTCAGCTCGATGCGGTTCACCAGGGTGTCGCCCTCGAACTTCACCTCGGCGCG
GGTCTTGTAGTTGCCGTCGTCCTTGAAGAAGATGGTGCGCTCCTGGATGTAGCCTTCGGGCATGGCGGAC
TTGAAGAAGTCGTGCTGCTTCATGTGGTCGGGGTAGCGGCTGAAGCACTGCACGCCGTAGCTGAAGGTGG
TCACGAGGGTGGGCCAGGGCACGGGCAGCTTGCCGGTGGTGCAGATGAACTTCAGGGTCAGCTT
